Addgene plasmid #33200: pAG247
Depositing lab: David Bartel. Depositing organization: Whitehead Institute for Biomedical Research. Publication: Weak seed-pairing stability and high target-site abundance decrease the proficiency of lsy-6 and other microRNAs. Garcia DM, Baek D, Shin C, Bell GW, Grimson A, Bartel DP. Nat Struct Mol Biol. 2011 Sep 11;18(10):1139-46. doi: 10.1038/nsmb.2115. PubMed 21909094.
Backbone
  Vector backbone: pIS2
  Backbone manufacturer: Addgene plasmid #12177
  Backbone size w/o insert (bp): 3745
  Vector type: Mammalian Expression, Luciferase
Growth in bacteria
  Bacterial resistance: Ampicillin, 100 μg/mL
  Growth temperature: 37°C
  Growth strain: DH5alpha
  Copy number: High Copy
Gene/Insert
  Gene/Insert name: LRIG1
  Species: H. sapiens (human)
  GenBank ID: NM_015541.2
  Entrez Gene: LRIG1 (a.k.a. LIG-1, LIG1)
  Promoter: SV40 early enhancer/promoter
  Tag / fusion protein: Luciferase (N terminal on backbone)
  Cloning method: Restriction Enzyme; 5′ cloning site SacI (not destroyed); 3′ cloning site SpeI (not destroyed)
  Sequencing primers: 5′ Rluc-F; 3′ EBV rev primer
Terms and licenses: Academic/Nonprofit Terms; Industry Terms: Not Available to Industry
How to cite: pAG247 was a gift from David Bartel (Addgene plasmid # 33200 ; http://n2t.net/addgene:33200 ; RRID:Addgene_33200)
