[The description below was written by a language model from this plasmid's Addgene catalogue record.]
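Description:
pAG247 is a mammalian luciferase reporter plasmid built on the pIS2 backbone (3745 bp without insert). It is propagated in E. coli as a high-copy plasmid under ampicillin selection. The record does not include a feature table, so the origin of replication and the polyadenylation signal are not itemised.

The payload is sequence from human LRIG1 (also known as LIG-1 or LIG1), cloned by restriction digestion between SacI and SpeI sites, both of which are retained. Expression is driven by the SV40 early enhancer/promoter, a strong constitutive element in many mammalian cell lines. Luciferase is recorded as an N-terminal element supplied by the backbone, so the LRIG1 sequence sits downstream of the luciferase coding region. The use of an Rluc forward sequencing primer suggests that the reporter is Renilla luciferase. The record does not state which part of LRIG1 was inserted, its length, or whether it is wild type or mutated. However, the position after the reporter and the microRNA-targeting theme of the associated study fit a 3′ UTR fragment serving as a regulatory test sequence rather than a translated fusion partner.

In this kind of arrangement, luciferase output reports on post-transcriptional regulation conferred by the downstream sequence. If a microRNA recognises sites in the appended fragment, the reporter mRNA is repressed and the signal falls relative to a control. The associated work examined how seed-pairing stability and target-site abundance affect the proficiency of lsy-6 and other microRNAs. pAG247 is therefore best understood as a reporter for measuring microRNA-mediated repression in transfected mammalian cells.
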