>Addgene plasmid #33200 | pAG247 | depositor partial sequence | sequence record 39439 | LRIG1 3'UTR
GATAAAAGCAAATGTGGCCTTCTCAGTATCATTCGATTGCTATTTGAGACTTTTAAATTAAGGTAAAGGC
TGCTGGTGTTGGTACCTGTGGATTTTTCTATACTGATGTTTTCGTTTTGCCAATATAATGAGTATTACAT
TGGCCTTGGGGGACAGAAAGGAGGAAGTTCTGACTTTTCAGGGCTACCTTATTTCTACTAAGGACCCAGA
GCAGGCCTGTCCATGCCATTCCTTCGCACAGATGAAACTGAGCTGGGACTGGAAAGGACAGCCCTTGACC
TGGGTTCTGGGTATAATTTGCACTTTTGAGACTGGTAGCTAACCATCTTATGAGTGCCAATGTGTCATTT
AGTAAAACTTAAATAGAAACAAGGTCCTTCAAATGTTCCTTTGGCCAAAAGCTGAAGGGAGTTACTGAGA
AAATAGTTAACAATTACTGTCAGGTGTCATCACTGTTCAAAAGGTAAGCACATTTAGAATTTTGTTCTTG
ACAGTTAACTGACTAATCTTACTTCCACAAAATATGTGAATTTGCTGCTTCTGAGAGGCAATGTGAAAGA
GGGAGTATTACTTTTATGTACAAAGTTATTTATTTATAGAAATTTTGGTACAGTGTACATTGAAAACCAT
GTAAAATATTGAAG
