>Addgene plasmid #33200 | pAG247 | addgene partial sequence | sequence record 41251 | Rluc-F 5'-ccaggattcttttccaatgc-3'
AAGTAAAAGGTCTTCATTTTTCGCAAGAAGATGCACCTGATGAAATGGGAAAATATATCAAATCGTTCGT
TGAGCGAGTTCTCAAAAATGAACAATAATTCTAGGAGCTCGATAAAAGCAAATGTGGCCTTCTCAGTATC
ATTCGATTGCTATTTGAGACTTTTAAATTAAGGTAAAGGCTGCTGGTGTTGGTACCTGTGGATTTTTCTA
TACTGATGTTTTCGTTTTGCCAATATAATGAGTATTACATTGGCCTTGGGGGACAGAAAGGAGGAAGTTC
TGACTTTTCAGGGCTACCTTATTTCTACTAAGGACCCAGAGCAGGCCTGTCCATGCCATTCCTTCGCACA
GATGAAACTGAGCTGGGACTGGAAAGGACAGCCCTTGACCTGGGTTCTGGGTATAATTTGCACTTTTGAG
ACTGGTAGCTAACCATCTTATGAGTGCCAATGTGTCATTTAGTAAAACTTAAATAGAAACAAGGTCCTTC
AAATGTTCCTTTGGCCAAAAGCTGAAGGGAGTTACTGAGAAAATAGTTAACAATTACTGTCAGGTGTCAT
CACTGTTCAAAAGGTAAGCACATTTAGAATTTTGTTCTTGACAGTTAACTGACTAATCTTACTTCCACAA
AATATGTGAATTTGCTGCTTCTGAGAGGCAATGTGAAAGAGGGAGTATTACTTTTATGTACAAAGTTATT
TATTTATAGAAATTTTGGTACAGTGTACATTGAAAACCATGTAAAATATTGAAGACTAGTTGTTCTAGAG
CGGCCGCTTCGAGCAGACATGATAAGATACATTGATGAGTTTGGACAAACCACAACTAGAATGCAGTGAA
AAAAATGCTTTATTGGG
